Addgene plasmid #27021: MSCV-PM mir shHoxB9 a
Depositing lab: Joan Massague. Depositing organization: Memorial Sloan-Kettering Cancer Center. Publication: WNT/TCF signaling through LEF1 and HOXB9 mediates lung adenocarcinoma metastasis. Nguyen DX, Chiang AC, Zhang XH, Kim JY, Kris MG, Ladanyi M, Gerald WL, Massague J. Cell. 2009 Jul 10. 138(1):51-62. 10.1016/j.cell.2009.04.030 PubMed 19576624.
Backbone
  Vector backbone: MSCV
  Backbone size w/o insert (bp): 6300
  Vector type: Mammalian Expression, Retroviral, RNAi
  Selectable markers: Puromycin
Growth in bacteria
  Bacterial resistance: Ampicillin, 100 μg/mL
  Growth temperature: 37°C
  Growth strain: DH5alpha
  Copy number: High Copy
Gene/Insert
  Gene/Insert name: mir HoxB9 2A
  Insert size (bp): 100
  Cloning method: Restriction Enzyme; 5′ cloning site XhoI (not destroyed); 3′ cloning site EcoRI (not destroyed)
  Sequencing primers: 5′ pLXSN-5; 3′ MSCV-rev
Terms and licenses: Academic/Nonprofit Terms; Industry Terms: Not Available to Industry
Depositor comments: shRNA sequence is 5'-CTCCTAGTATGCCCTGTAA
How to cite: MSCV-PM mir shHoxB9 a was a gift from Joan Massague (Addgene plasmid # 27021 ; http://n2t.net/addgene:27021 ; RRID:Addgene_27021)
