[The description below was written by a language model from this plasmid's Addgene catalogue record.]
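Description:
MSCV-PM mir shHoxB9 a is a retroviral RNAi vector built on the MSCV (murine stem cell virus) backbone, listed at about 6.3 kb without insert. It is designed to knock down HOXB9 in mammalian cells. In bacteria it is maintained as a high-copy plasmid under ampicillin selection. In mammalian cells, puromycin resistance allows selection of stably transduced populations. As with other MSCV-type vectors, the plasmid would be introduced into a packaging cell line to produce retroviral particles, and the region between the long terminal repeats then integrates into the target cell genome. No feature table accompanies the record, so the LTRs, packaging signal and puromycin cassette are inferred from the backbone type and are not individually documented here.

The payload is a roughly 100 bp insert named "mir HoxB9 2A", cloned between XhoI and EcoRI sites that are both retained. The name and size indicate a microRNA-embedded short hairpin, a format in which the targeting sequence sits within a miRNA-like context and is processed by the endogenous microRNA pathway into a mature silencing RNA. The record does not state which promoter drives the hairpin, which miRNA scaffold is used, or the species of the HOXB9 transcript targeted. The "a" in the name suggests it is one of several hairpins against this gene. The associated publication concerns WNT/TCF signalling through LEF1 and HOXB9 in lung adenocarcinoma metastasis. This is consistent with use of the construct for stable HOXB9 depletion in tumour cells to test the gene's contribution to metastatic behaviour.
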