>Addgene plasmid #27021 | MSCV-PM mir shHoxB9 a | addgene partial sequence | sequence record 33255 | 27021 with hU6-F
GGCTGTTAGAGAGATAATTAGAATTAATTTGACTGTAAACACAAAGATATTAGTACAAAATACGTGACGT
AGAAAGTAATAATTTCTTGGGTAGTTTGCAGTTTTAAAATTATGTTTTAAAATGGACTATCATATGCTTA
CCGTAACTTGAAAGTATTTCGATTTCTTGGCTTTATATATCTTGTGGAAAGGACGAAACACCGTGCTCGC
TTCGGCAGCACATATACTAGTCGACTAGGGATAACAGGGTAATTGTTTGAATGAGGCTTCAGTACTTTAC
AGAATCGTTGCCTGCACATCTTGGAAACACTTGCTGGGATTACTTCTTCAGGTTAACCCAACAGAAGGCT
CGAGAAGGTATATTGCTGTTGACAGTGAGCGCGCTCCTAGTATGCCCTGTAATTAGTGAAGCCACAGATG
TAATTACAGGGCATACTAGGAGTTTGCCTACTGCCTCGGAATAAGGGGCTACTTTAGGAGCAATTATCTT
GTTTACTAAAACTGAATACCTTGCTATCTCTTTGATACATTTTTACAAAGCTGAATTAAAATGGTATAAA
TTAAATCACTTTTTTCAATTCTACCGGGTAGGGGAGGCGCTTTTCCCAAGGCAGTCTGGAGCATGCGCTT
TAGCAGCCCCGCTGGGCACTTGGCGCTACACAAGTGGCCTCTGGCCTCGCACACATTCCACATCCACCGG
TAGGCGCCAACCGGCTCCGTTCTTTGGTGGCCCCTTCGCGCCACCTTCTACTCCTCCCCTAGTCAGGAAG
TTCCCCCCCGCCCCGCAGCTCGCGTCGTGCAGGACGTGACAAATGGAAGTAGCACGTCTCACTAGTCTCG
TGCAGATGGACAGCACCGCTGA
