>Addgene plasmid #27021 | MSCV-PM mir shHoxB9 a | addgene partial sequence | sequence record 33256 | 27021 with pLXSN-5
CTCCTCCTTCTCTAGGCGCCGGAATTAGATCCCCCCGAGTCCAACACCCGTGGGAATCCCATGGGCACCA
TGGCCCCTCGCTCCAAAAATGCTTTCGCGTCGCGCAGACACTGCTCGGTAGTTTCGGGGATCAGCGTTTG
AGTAAGAGCCCGCGTCTGAACCCTCCGCGCCGCCCCGGCCCCAGTGGAAAGACGCGCAGGCAAAACGCAC
CACGTGACGGAGCGTGACCGCGCGCCGAGCGCGCGCCAGGGTCGGGCAGGAAGAGGGCCTATTTCCCATG
ATTCCTTCATATTTGCATATACGATACAAGGCTGTTAGAGAGATAATTAGAATTAATTTGACTGTAAACA
CAAAGATATTAGTACAAAATACGTGACGTAGAAAGTAATAATTTCTTGGGTAGTTTGCAGTTTTAAAATT
ATGTTTTAAAATGGACTATCATATGCTTACCGTAACTTGAAAGTATTTCGATTTCTTGGCTTTATATATC
TTGTGGAAAGGACGAAACACCGTGCTCGCTTCGGCAGCACATATACTAGTCGACTAGGGATAACAGGGTA
ATTGTTTGAATGAGGCTTCAGTACTTTACAGAATCGTTGCCTGCACATCTTGGAAACACTTGCTGGGATT
ACTTCTTCAGGTTAACCCAACAGAAGGCTCGAGAAGGTATATTGCTGTTGACAGTGAGCGCGCTCCTAGT
ATGCCCTGTAATTAGTGAAGCCACAGATGTAATTACAGGGCATACTAGGAGTTTGCCTACTGCCTCGGAA
TAAGGGGCTACTTTAGGAGCAATTATCTTGTTTACTAAAACTGAATACCTTGCTATCTCTTTGATACATT
TTTACAAAGCTGAATTAAAATGGTATAAATTAAATCACTTTTTTCAATTCTACCGGGGTAGGGAG
